Addgene plasmid #52279: pSC-hXRCC1-K176R-PreE2
Purpose: Bacterial expression of human XRCC1-K176R C-terminally fused to SUMO-E2 and GST
Depositing lab: Primo Schaer. Depositing organization: University of Basel. Publication: Versatile Recombinant SUMOylation System for the Production of SUMO-Modified Protein. Weber AR, Schuermann D, Schar P. PLoS One. 2014 Jul 9;9(7):e102157. doi: 10.1371/journal.pone.0102157. eCollection 2014. PubMed 25007328.
Backbone
  Vector backbone: pTXB3
  Backbone manufacturer: New England Biolabs
  Backbone size w/o insert (bp): 6707
  Total vector size (bp): 8955
  Modifications to backbone: GyrA-intein and CBD domain replaced by expression unit with the PreScission cleavage site fused to Ubc9 and GST
  Vector type: Bacterial Expression
Growth in bacteria
  Bacterial resistance: Ampicillin, 100 μg/mL
  Growth temperature: 37°C
  Growth strain: DH5alpha
  Growth instructions: In combination with a second vector for protein expression in BL21(DE3) cells, the selection pressure was reduced by half to 50 mg/L Ampicillin
  Copy number: High Copy
Gene/Insert
  Gene/Insert name: XRCC1
  Species: H. sapiens (human)
  Insert size (bp): 1906
  Mutation: K176R, SUMO acceptor site mutant
  GenBank ID: NM_006297.2
  Entrez Gene: XRCC1 (a.k.a. RCC, SCAR26)
  Promoter: T7
  Tag / fusion protein: Ubc9-GST (C terminal on backbone)
  Cloning method: Restriction Enzyme; 5′ cloning site NcoI (not destroyed); 3′ cloning site EcoRI (not destroyed)
  Sequencing primers: 5′ TAATACGACTCACTATAGGG
Resource information
  A portion of this plasmid was derived from a plasmid made by: Ubc9 cDNAs was amplified from pGEX-based expression vector kindly gifted by Ronald Hay
Terms and licenses: Academic/Nonprofit Terms; Industry Terms: Not Available to Industry
How to cite: pSC-hXRCC1-K176R-PreE2 was a gift from Primo Schaer (Addgene plasmid # 52279 ; http://n2t.net/addgene:52279 ; RRID:Addgene_52279)
