[The description below was written by a language model from this plasmid's Addgene catalogue record and pLannotate feature annotations shown in this document.]
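Description:
pSC-hXRCC1-K176R-PreE2 is an 8,955 bp bacterial expression plasmid built on the pTXB3 backbone, in which the original GyrA intein and chitin-binding domain were replaced by a unit encoding a PreScission protease cleavage site followed by the SUMO E2 conjugating enzyme Ubc9 and glutathione S-transferase. It replicates from a ColE1/pMB1-type origin and is catalogued as high copy, although the feature table also shows a rop gene and a bom fragment. An M13 phage origin is also present, and selection is by ampicillin through β-lactamase. Short tetracycline-resistance and mbeC fragments appear to be non-functional backbone remnants. Five tandem rrnB T1 terminators sit upstream of the expression cassette, presumably insulating it from read-through transcription.

The payload is human XRCC1, a scaffold protein of DNA single-strand break repair, cloned between NcoI and EcoRI and carrying the K176R substitution, which the record describes as a SUMO acceptor site mutant. Expression is driven by a T7 promoter with an adjacent lac operator and the T7 gene 10 ribosome binding site. A plasmid-borne lacI supplies the repressor, so transcription is IPTG-inducible in hosts that provide T7 RNA polymerase, such as BL21(DE3), and a T7 terminator closes the unit. The XRCC1 coding sequence lies directly upstream of Ubc9 and Schistosoma japonicum GST, giving the C-terminal Ubc9-GST fusion stated in the record. The annotation matched Ubc9 to the chicken entry, and the record does not state its species of origin.

The plasmid belongs to a recombinant SUMOylation system for producing SUMO-modified proteins in E. coli and is used with a second vector. Fusing the E2 to the target presumably favours its modification, GST permits affinity purification, and PreScission cleavage releases XRCC1. The K176R version most plausibly serves as an acceptor-site control.
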