Features (pLannotate 1.2.2; 25 found; start..end, strand, type, name):
      1..19      +  promoter       T7 promoter: promoter for bacteriophage T7 RNA polymerase
     20..44      +  protein_bind   lac operator: The lac repressor binds to the lac operator to inhibit transcription in E. coli. This inhibition can be relieved by adding lactose or isopropyl-β-D-thiogalactopyranoside (IPTG). lac repressor encoded by lacI
     59..81      +  RBS            RBS: efficient ribosome binding site from bacteriophage T7 gene 10 (Olins and Rangwala, 1989)
     95..1990    +  CDS            XRCC1: XRCC1_HUMAN - Experimental evidence at protein level: Swiss-Prot protein existence level 1. Involved in DNA single-strand break repair by mediating the assembly of DNA break repair protein complexes. Probably during DNA repair, negatively regulates ADP-ribose levels by modulating ADP- ribosyltransferase PARP1 activity. From Homo sapiens (Human).
   2042..2515    +  CDS            UBE2I: UBC9_CHICK - Also known as UBC9, UBCE9. Experimental evidence at protein level: Swiss-Prot protein existence level 1. Accepts the ubiquitin-like proteins SUMO1, SUMO2 and SUMO3 from the UBLE1A-UBLE1B E1 complex and catalyzes their covalent attachment to other proteins with the help of an E3 ligase such as RANBP2 or CBX4. Essential for nuclear architecture and chromosome segregation. From Gallus gallus (Chicken).
   2528..3181    +  CDS            GST26_SCHJA: Experimental evidence at protein level: Swiss-Prot protein existence level 1. GST isoenzymes appear to play a central role in the parasite detoxification system. Other functions are also suspected including a role in increasing the solubility of haematin in the parasite gut. From Schistosoma japonicum (Blood fluke).
   3190..3239    +  CDS            SET1 (fragment): solubility-enhancement tag derived from T7 phage gene 10B
   3247..3294    +  terminator     T7 terminator: transcription terminator for bacteriophage T7 RNA polymerase
   3354..3458    +  promoter       AmpR promoter: bla
   3459..4319    +  CDS            AmpR: β-lactamase; bla; confers resistance to ampicillin, carbenicillin, and related antibiotics
   4361..4874    -  rep_origin     M13 ori (sequence partly withheld): M13 bacteriophage origin of replication; arrow indicates direction of (+) strand synthesis
   4985..5573    +  rep_origin     ori: high-copy-number ColE1/pMB1/pBR322/pUC origin of replication
   5750..5840    -  misc_feature   bom (fragment): basis of mobility region from pBR322
   5942..6133    -  CDS            rop: Rop protein, which maintains plasmids at low copy number; rop
   6174..6284    +  CDS            mbeC (fragment): MBEC_ECOLX - Experimental evidence at protein level: Swiss-Prot protein existence level 1. Required for efficient mobilization of ColE1 plasmid and is thus essential to promote the specific transfer of the plasmid during conjugation. Probably functions by inducing DNA bending, helping the MbeA relaxase to melt the DNA around the nic site and cleave the phosphodiester bond. Binds specifically double-stranded DNA (dsDNA) containing the ColE1 oriT but does not recognize the inverted repeat (IR). From Escherichia coli.
   6319..6641    -  CDS            TcR (fragment): tetracycline efflux protein; tet; confers resistance to tetracycline
   6656..6677    -  protein_bind   CAP binding site: CAP binding activates transcription in the presence of cAMP. E. coli catabolite activator protein
   6690..7772    -  CDS            lacI: lac repressor; lacI; The lac repressor binds to the lac operator to inhibit transcription in E. coli. This inhibition can be relieved by adding lactose or isopropyl-β-D-thiogalactopyranoside (IPTG).
   7773..7850    -  promoter       lacI promoter: lacI
   7858..7951    -  CDS            TcR (fragment): tetracycline efflux protein; tet; confers resistance to tetracycline
   8003..8089    +  terminator     rrnB T1 terminator: Escherichia coli rrnB; transcription terminator T1 from the E. coli rrnB gene
   8186..8272    +  terminator     rrnB T1 terminator: Escherichia coli rrnB; transcription terminator T1 from the E. coli rrnB gene
   8369..8455    +  terminator     rrnB T1 terminator: Escherichia coli rrnB; transcription terminator T1 from the E. coli rrnB gene
   8552..8638    +  terminator     rrnB T1 terminator: Escherichia coli rrnB; transcription terminator T1 from the E. coli rrnB gene
   8735..8821    +  terminator     rrnB T1 terminator: Escherichia coli rrnB; transcription terminator T1 from the E. coli rrnB gene
>Addgene plasmid #52279 | pSC-hXRCC1-K176R-PreE2 | depositor full sequence | sequence record 80843 | pSC-hXRCC1-K176R-PreE2 sequence 8955 bps
TAATACGACTCACTATAGGGGAATTGTGAGCGGATAACAATTCCCCTCTAGAAATAATTTTGTTTAACTT
TAAGAAGGAGATATAACCATGGGACCGGAGATCCGCCTCCGCCATGTCGTGTCCTGCAGCAGCCAGGACT
CGACTCACTGTGCAGAAAATCTTCTCAAGGCAGACACTTACCGAAAATGGCGGGCAGCCAAGGCAGGCGA
GAAGACCATCTCTGTGGTCCTACAGTTGGAGAAGGAGGAGCAGATACACAGTGTGGACATTGGGAATGAT
GGCTCAGCTTTCGTGGAGGTGCTGGTGGGCAGTTCAGCTGGAGGCGCTGGGGAGCAAGACTATGAGGTCC
TTCTGGTCACCTCATCTTTCATGTCCCCTTCCGAGAGCCGCAGTGGCTCAAACCCCAACCGCGTTCGCAT
GTTTGGGCCTGACAAGCTGGTCCGGGCAGCCGCCGAGAAGCGCTGGGACCGGGTCAAAATTGTTTGCAGC
CAGCCCTACAGCAAGGACTCCCCCTTTGGCTTGAGTTTTGTACGGTTTCATAGCCCCCCAGACAAAGATG
AGGCAGAGGCCCCGTCCCAGAAGGTGACAGTGACCAAGCTTGGCCAGTTCCGTGTGAGGGAGGAGGATGA
GAGCGCCAACTCTCTGAGGCCGGGGGCTCTCTTCTTCAGCCGGATCAACAAGACATCCCCAGTCACAGCC
AGCGACCCGGCAGGACCTAGCTATGCAGCTGCTACCCTCCAGGCTTCTAGTGCTGCCTCCTCAGCCTCTC
CAGTCTCCAGGGCCATAGGCAGCACCTCCAAGCCCCAGGAGTCTCCCAAAGGGAAGAGGAAGTTGGATTT
GAACCAAGAAGAAAAGAAGACCCCCAGCAAACCACCAGCCCAGCTGTCGCCATCTGTTCCCAAGAGACCT
AAATTGCCAGCTCCAACTCGTACCCCAGCCACAGCCCCAGTCCCTGCCCGAGCACAGGGGGCAGTGACAG
GCAAACCCCGAGGAGAAGGCACCGAGCCCAGACGACCCCGAGCTGGCCCAGAGGAGCTGGGGAAGATCCT
TCAGGGTGTGGTAGTGGTGCTGAGTGGCTTCCAGAACCCCTTCCGCTCCGAGCTGCGAGATAAGGCCCTA
GAGCTTGGGGCCAAGTATCGGCCAGACTGGACCCGGGACAGCACGCACCTCATCTGTGCCTTTGCCAACA
CCCCCAAGTACAGCCAGGTCCTAGGCCTGGGAGGCCGCATCGTGCGTAAGGAGTGGGTGCTGGACTGTCA
CCGCATGCGTCGGCGGCTGCCCTCCCGGAGGTACCTCATGGCAGGGCCAGGTTCCAGCAGTGAGGAGGAT
GAGGCCTCTCACAGCGGTGGCAGCGGAGATGAAGCCCCCAAGCTTCCTCAGAAGCAACCCCAGACCAAAA
CCAAGCCCACTCAGGCAGCTGGACCCAGCTCACCCCAGAAGCCCCCAACCCCTGAAGAGACCAAAGCAGC
CTCACCAGTGCTCCAGGAAGATATAGACATTGAGGGGGTACAGTCAGAAGGACAGGACAATGGGGCGGAA
GATTCTGGGGACACAGAGGATGAGCTGAGGAGGGTGGCAGAGCAGAAGGAACACAGACTGCCCCCTGGCC
AGGAGGAGAATGGGGAAGACCCGTATGCAGGCTCCACGGATGAGAACACGGACAGTGAGGAACACCAGGA
GCCTCCTGATCTGCCAGTCCCTGAGCTCCCAGATTTCTTCCAGGGCAAGCACTTCTTTCTTTACGGGGAG
TTCCCTGGGGACGAGCGGCGGAAACTCATCCGATACGTCACAGCCTTCAATGGGGAGCTCGAGGACTATA
TGAGTGACCGGGTTCAGTTTGTGATCACAGCACAGGAATGGGATCCCAGCTTTGAGGAGGCCCTGATGGA
CAACCCCTCCCTGGCATTCGTTCGTCCCCGATGGATCTACAGTTGCAATGAGAAGCAGAAGTTACTTCCT
CACCAGCTCTATGGGGTGGTGCCGCAAGCCGAATTCCTCGAGGTTCTGTTCCAGGGTCCAGGTGGCGGAA
GCTTAGCATCCATGTCGGGGATCGCCCTCAGCAGACTCGCCCAGGAGAGGAAAGCATGGAGGAAAGACCA
CCCATTTGGTTTCGTGGCTGTCCCAACAAAAAATCCCGATGGCACGATGAACCTCATGAACTGGGAGTGC
GCCATTCCGGGAAAGAAAGGGACTCCGTGGGAAGGAGGCTTGTTTAAACTACGGATGCTTTTCAAAGATG
ATTATCCATCTTCGCCACCAAAATGTAAATTCGAACCACCATTATTTCACCCGAATGTGTACCCTTCGGG
GACAGTGTGCCTGTCCATCTTAGAGGAGGACAAGGACTGGAGGCCAGCCATCACAATCAAACAGATCCTA
TTAGGAATACAGGAACTTCTAAATGAACCAAATATCCAAGACCCAGCTCAAGCAGAGGCCTACACGATTT
ACTGCCAAAACAGAGTGGAGTACGAGAAAAGGGTCCGAGCACAAGCCAAGAAGTTTGCGCCCTCATCAGG
ATCCGGAATGTCCCCTATACTAGGTTATTGGAAAATTAAGGGCCTTGTGCAACCCACTCGACTTCTTTTG
GAATATCTTGAAGAAAAATATGAAGAGCATTTGTATGAGCGCGATGAAGGTGATAAATGGCGAAACAAAA
AGTTTGAATTGGGTTTGGAGTTTCCCAATCTTCCTTATTATATTGATGGTGATGTTAAATTAACACAGTC
TATGGCCATCATACGTTATATAGCTGACAAGCACAACATGTTGGGTGGTTGTCCAAAAGAGCGTGCAGAG
ATTTCAATGCTTGAAGGAGCGGTTTTGGATATTAGATACGGTGTTTCGAGAATTGCATATAGTAAAGACT
TTGAAACTCTCAAAGTTGATTTTCTTAGCAAGCTACCTGAAATGCTGAAAATGTTCGAAGATCGTTTATG
TCATAAAACATATTTAAATGGTGATCATGTAACCCATCCTGACTTCATGTTGTATGACGCTCTTGATGTT
GTTTTATACATGGACCCAATGTGCCTGGATGCGTTCCCAAAATTAGTTTGTTTTAAAAAACGTATTGAAG
CTATCCCACAAATTGATAAGTACTTGAAATCCAGCAAGTATATAGCATGGCCTTTGCAGGGCTGGCAAGC
CACGTTTGGTGGTGGCGACCATCCTCCAAAATAGATCCGGCTGCTAACAAAGCCCGAAAGGAAGCTGAGT
TGGCTGCTGCCACCGCTGAGCAATAACTAGCATAACCCCTTGGGGCCTCTAAACGGGTCTTGAGGGGTTT
TTTGCTGAAAGGAGGAACTATATCCGGATAACTACGTCAGGTGGCACTTTTCGGGGAAATGTGCGCGGAA
CCCCTATTTGTTTATTTTTCTAAATACATTCAAATATGTATCCGCTCATGAGACAATAACCCTGATAAAT
GCTTCAATAATATTGAAAAAGGAAGAGTATGAGTATTCAACATTTCCGTGTCGCCCTTATTCCCTTTTTT
GCGGCATTTTGCCTTCCTGTTTTTGCTCACCCAGAAACGCTGGTGAAAGTAAAAGATGCTGAAGATCAGT
TGGGTGCACGAGTGGGTTACATCGAACTGGATCTCAACAGCGGTAAGATCCTTGAGAGTTTTCGCCCCGA
AGAACGTTCTCCAATGATGAGCACTTTTAAAGTTCTGCTATGTGGCGCGGTATTATCCCGTGTTGACGCC
GGGCAAGAGCAACTCGGTCGCCGCATACACTATTCTCAGAATGACTTGGTTGAGTACTCACCAGTCACAG
AAAAGCATCTTACGGATGGCATGACAGTAAGAGAATTATGCAGTGCTGCCATAACCATGAGTGATAACAC
TGCGGCCAACTTACTTCTGACAACGATCGGAGGACCGAAGGAGCTAACCGCTTTTTTGCACAACATGGGG
GATCATGTAACTCGCCTTGATCGTTGGGAACCGGAGCTGAATGAAGCCATACCAAACGACGAGCGTGACA
CCACGATGCCTGTAGCAATGGCAACAACGTTGCGCAAACTATTAACTGGCGAACTACTTACTCTAGCTTC
CCGGCAACAATTAATAGACTGGATGGAGGCGGATAAAGTTGCAGGACCACTTCTGCGCTCGGCCCTTCCG
GCTGGCTGGTTTATTGCTGATAAATCTGGAGCCGGTGAGCGTGGGTCTCGCGGTATCATTGCAGCACTGG
GGCCAGATGGTAAGCCCTCCCGTATCGTAGTTATCTACACGACGGGGAGTCAGGCAACTATGGATGAACG
AAATAGACAGATCGCTGAGATAGGTGCCTCACTGATTAAGCATTGGTAACTGTCAGACCAAGTTTACTCA
TATATACTTTAGATTGATT
[38 nt withheld, positions 4360-4397]
A
[37 nt withheld, positions 4399-4435]
ATTTTGTTAAAATTCGCGTTAAATTTTTGTTAAATCAGCTCATTTTTTAACCAATAGGCCGAAATCGGCA
AAATCCCTTATAAATCAAAAGAATAGCCCGAGATAGGGT
[37 nt withheld, positions 4545-4581]
AAAGAACGTGGACTCCAACGTCAAAGG
[141 nt withheld, positions 4609-4749]
G
[125 nt withheld, positions 4751-4875]
AAAGGATCTAGGTGAAGATCCTTTTTGATAATCTCATGACCAAAATCCCTTAACGTGAGTTTTCGTTCCA
CTGAGCGTCAGACCCCGTAGAAAAGATCAAAGGATCTTCTTGAGATCCTTTTTTTCTGCGCGTAATCTGC
TGCTTGCAAACAAAAAAACCACCGCTACCAGCGGTGGTTTGTTTGCCGGATCAAGAGCTACCAACTCTTT
TTCCGAAGGTAACTGGCTTCAGCAGAGCGCAGATACCAAATACTGTCCTTCTAGTGTAGCCGTAGTTAGG
CCACCACTTCAAGAACTCTGTAGCACCGCCTACATACCTCGCTCTGCTAATCCTGTTACCAGTGGCTGCT
GCCAGTGGCGATAAGTCGTGTCTTACCGGGTTGGACTCAAGACGATAGTTACCGGATAAGGCGCAGCGGT
CGGGCTGAACGGGGGGTTCGTGCACACAGCCCAGCTTGGAGCGAACGACCTACACCGAACTGAGATACCT
ACAGCGTGAGCTATGAGAAAGCGCCACGCTTCCCGAAGGGAGAAAGGCGGACAGGTATCCGGTAAGCGGC
AGGGTCGGAACAGGAGAGCGCACGAGGGAGCTTCCAGGGGGAAACGCCTGGTATCTTTATAGTCCTGTCG
GGTTTCGCCACCTCTGACTTGAGCGTCGATTTTTGTGATGCTCGTCAGGGGGGCGGAGCCTATGGAAAAA
CGCCAGCAACGCGGCCTTTTTACGGTTCCTGGCCTTTTGCTGGCCTTTTGCTCACATGTTCTTTCCTGCG
TTATCCCCTGATTCTGTGGATAACCGTATTACCGCCTTTGAGTGAGCTGATACCGCTCGCCGCAGCCGAA
CGACCGAGCGCAGCGAGTCAGTGAGCGAGGAAGCTATGGTGCACTCTCAGTACAATCTGCTCTGATGCCG
CATAGTTAAGCCAGTATACACTCCGCTATCGCTACGTGACTGGGTCATGGCTGCGCCCCGACACCCGCCA
ACACCCGCTGACGCGCCCTGACGGGCTTGTCTGCTCCCGGCATCCGCTTACAGACAAGCTGTGACCGTCT
CCGGGAGCTGCATGTGTCAGAGGTTTTCACCGTCATCACCGAAACGCGCGAGGCAGCTGCGGTAAAGCTC
ATCAGCGTGGTCGTGCAGCGATTCACAGATGTCTGCCTGTTCATCCGCGTCCAGCTCGTTGAGTTTCTCC
AGAAGCGTTAATGTCTGGCTTCTGATAAAGCGGGCCATGTTAAGGGCGGTTTTTTCCTGTTTGGTCACTG
ATGCCTCCGTGTAAGGGGGATTTCTGTTCATGGGGGTAATGATACCGATGAAACGAGAGAGGATGCTCAC
GATACGGGTTACTGATGATGAACATGCCCGGTTACTGGAACGTTGTGAGGGTAAACAACTGGCGGTATGG
ATGCGGCGGGACCAGAGAAAAATCACTCAGGGTCAATGCCAGCCGAACGCCAGCAAGACGTAGCCCAGCG
CGTCGGCCGCCATGCCGGCGATAATGGCCTGCTTCTCGCCGAAACGTTTGGTGGCGGGACCAGTGACGAA
GGCTTGAGCGAGGGCGTGCAAGATTCCGAATACCGCAAGCGACAGGCCGATCATCGTCGCGCTCCAGCGA
AAGCGGTCCTCGCCGAAAATGACCCAGAGCGCTGCCGGCACCTGTCCTACGAGTTGCATGATAAAGAAGA
CAGTCATAAGTGCGGCGACGATAGTCATGCCCCGCGCCCACCGGAAGGAGCTGACTGGGTTGAAGGCTCT
CAAGGGCATCGGTCGAGATCCCGGTGCCTAATGAGTGAGCTAACTTACATTAATTGCGTTGCGCTCACTG
CCCGCTTTCCAGTCGGGAAACCTGTCGTGCCAGCTGCATTAATGAATCGGCCAACGCGCGGGGAGAGGCG
GTTTGCGTATTGGGCGCCAGGGTGGTTTTTCTTTTCACCAGTGAGACGGGCAACAGCTGATTGCCCTTCA
CCGCCTGGCCCTGAGAGAGTTGCAGCAAGCGGTCCACGCTGGTTTGCCCCAGCAGGCGAAAATCCTGTTT
GATGGTGGTTAACGGCGGGATATAACATGAGCTGTCTTCGGTATCGTCGTATCCCACTACCGAGATATCC
GCACCAACGCGCAGCCCGGACTCGGTAATGGCGCGCATTGCGCCCAGCGCCATCTGATCGTTGGCAACCA
GCATCGCAGTGGGAACGATGCCCTCATTCAGCATTTGCATGGTTTGTTGAAAACCGGACATGGCACTCCA
GTCGCCTTCCCGTTCCGCTATCGGCTGAATTTGATTGCGAGTGAGATATTTATGCCAGCCAGCCAGACGC
AGACGCGCCGAGACAGAACTTAATGGGCCCGCTAACAGCGCGATTTGCTGGTGACCCAATGCGACCAGAT
GCTCCACGCCCAGTCGCGTACCGTCTTCATGGGAGAAAATAATACTGTTGATGGGTGTCTGGTCAGAGAC
ATCAAGAAATAACGCCGGAACATTAGTGCAGGCAGCTTCCACAGCAATGGCATCCTGGTCATCCAGCGGA
TAGTTAATGATCAGCCCACTGACGCGTTGCGCGAGAAGATTGTGCACCGCCGCTTTACAGGCTTCGACGC
CGCTTCGTTCTACCATCGACACCACCACGCTGGCACCCAGTTGATCGGCGCGAGATTTAATCGCCGCGAC
AATTTGCGACGGCGCGTGCAGGGCCAGACTGGAGGTGGCAACGCCAATCAGCAACGACTGTTTGCCCGCC
AGTTGTTGTGCCACGCGGTTGGGAATGTAATTCAGCTCCGCCATCGCCGCTTCCACTTTTTCCCGCGTTT
TCGCAGAAACGTGGCTGGCCTGGTTCACCACGCGGGAAACGGTCTGATAAGAGACACCGGCATACTCTGC
GACATCGTATAACGTTACTGGTTTCACATTCACCACCCTGAATTGACTCTCTTCCGGGCGCTATCATGCC
ATACCGCGAAAGGTTTTGCGCCATTCGATGGTGTCCGGGATCTCGACGCTCTCCCTTATGCGACTCCTGC
ATTAGGAAGCAGCCCAGTAGTAGGTTGAGGCCGTTGAGCACCGCCGCCGCAAGGAATGGTGCATGCCGGC
ATGCCGCCCTTTCGTCTTCAAGAATTAATTCCCAATTCCCCAGGCATCAAATAAAACGAAAGGCTCAGTC
GAAAGACTGGGCCTTTCGTTTTATCTGTTGTTTGTCGGTGAACGCTCTCCTGAGTAGGACAAATCCGCCG
GGAGCGGATTTGAACGTTGCGAAGCAACGGCCCGGAGGGTGGCGGGCAGGACGCCCGCCATAAACTGCCA
GGAATTAATTCCCCAGGCATCAAATAAAACGAAAGGCTCAGTCGAAAGACTGGGCCTTTCGTTTTATCTG
TTGTTTGTCGGTGAACGCTCTCCTGAGTAGGACAAATCCGCCGGGAGCGGATTTGAACGTTGCGAAGCAA
CGGCCCGGAGGGTGGCGGGCAGGACGCCCGCCATAAACTGCCAGGAATTAATTCCCCAGGCATCAAATAA
AACGAAAGGCTCAGTCGAAAGACTGGGCCTTTCGTTTTATCTGTTGTTTGTCGGTGAACGCTCTCCTGAG
TAGGACAAATCCGCCGGGAGCGGATTTGAACGTTGCGAAGCAACGGCCCGGAGGGTGGCGGGCAGGACGC
CCGCCATAAACTGCCAGGAATTAATTCCCCAGGCATCAAATAAAACGAAAGGCTCAGTCGAAAGACTGGG
CCTTTCGTTTTATCTGTTGTTTGTCGGTGAACGCTCTCCTGAGTAGGACAAATCCGCCGGGAGCGGATTT
GAACGTTGCGAAGCAACGGCCCGGAGGGTGGCGGGCAGGACGCCCGCCATAAACTGCCAGGAATTAATTC
CCCAGGCATCAAATAAAACGAAAGGCTCAGTCGAAAGACTGGGCCTTTCGTTTTATCTGTTGTTTGTCGG
TGAACGCTCTCCTGAGTAGGACAAATCCGCCGGGAGCGGATTTGAACGTTGCGAAGCAACGGCCCGGAGG
GTGGCGGGCAGGACGCCCGCCATAAACTGCCAGGAATTGGGGATCGGAATTAATTCCCGGTTTAAACCGG
GGATCTCGATCCCGCGAAAT
