>Addgene plasmid #52279 | pSC-hXRCC1-K176R-PreE2 | addgene partial sequence | sequence record 86002 | T7 5'-TAATACGACTCACTATAGGG-3'
AATAATTTTGTTTAACTTTAAGAAGGAGATATAACCATGGGACCGGAGATCCGCCTCCGCCATGTCGTGT
CCTGCAGCAGCCAGGACTCGACTCACTGTGCAGAAAATCTTCTCAAGGCAGACACTTACCGAAAATGGCG
GGCAGCCAAGGCAGGCGAGAAGACCATCTCTGTGGTCCTACAGTTGGAGAAGGAGGAGCAGATACACAGT
GTGGACATTGGGAATGATGGCTCAGCTTTCGTGGAGGTGCTGGTGGGCAGTTCAGCTGGAGGCGCTGGGG
AGCAAGACTATGAGGTCCTTCTGGTCACCTCATCTTTCATGTCCCCTTCCGAGAGCCGCAGTGGCTCAAA
CCCCAACCGCGTTCGCATGTTTGGGCCTGACAAGCTGGTCCGGGCAGCCGCCGAGAAGCGCTGGGACCGG
GTCAAAATTGTTTGCAGCCAGCCCTACAGCAAGGACTCCCCCTTTGGCTTGAGTTTTGTACGGTTTCATA
GCCCCCCAGACAAAGATGAGGCAGAGGCCCCGTCCCAGAAGGTGACAGTGACCAAGCTTGGCCAGTTCCG
TGTGAGGGAGGAGGATGAGAGCGCCAACTCTCTGAGGCCGGGGGCTCTCTTCTTCAGCCGGATCAACAAG
ACATCCCCAGTCACAGCCAGCGACCCGGCAGGACCTAGCTATGCAGCTGCTACCCTCCAGGCTTCTAGTG
CTGCCTCCTCAGCCTCTCCAGTCTCCAGGGCCATAGGCAGCACCTCCAAGCCCC
