>Addgene plasmid #52279 | pSC-hXRCC1-K176R-PreE2 | addgene partial sequence | sequence record 86328 | GST-R 5'-AAAGAAGTCGAGTGGGTTGC-3'
ATTCCGGATCCTGATGAGGGCGCAAACTTCTTGGCTTGTGCTCGGACCCTTTTCTCGTACTCCACTCTGT
TTTGGCAGTAAATCGTGTAGGCCTCTGCTTGAGCTGGGTCTTGGATATTTGGTTCATTTAGAAGTTCCTG
TATTCCTAATAGGATCTGTTTGATTGTGATGGCTGGCCTCCAGTCCTTGTCCTCCTCTAAGATGGACAGG
CACACTGTCCCCGAAGGGTACACATTCGGGTGAAATAATGGTGGTTCGAATTTACATTTTGGTGGCGAAG
ATGGATAATCATCTTTGAAAAGCATCCGTAGTTTAAACAAGCCTCCTTCCCACGGAGTCCCTTTCTTTCC
CGGAATGGCGCACTCCCAGTTCATGAGGTTCATCGTGCCATCGGGATTTTTTGTTGGGACAGCCACGAAA
CCAAATGGGTGGTCTTTCCTCCATGCTTTCCTCTCCTGGGCGAGTCTGCTGAGGGCGATCCCCGACATGG
ATGCTAAGCTTCCGCCACCTGGACCCTGGAACAGAACCTCGAGGAATTCGGCTTGCGGCACCACCCCATA
GAGCTGGTGAGGAAGTAACTTCTGCTTCTCATTGCAACTGTAGATCCATCGGGGACGAACGAATGCCAGG
GAGGGGTTGTCCATCAGGGCCTCCTCAAAGCTGGGATCCCATTCCTGTGCTGTGATCACAAACTGAACCC
GGTCACTCATATAGTCCTCGAGCTCCCCATTGAAGGCTGTGACGTATCGGATGAGTTTCCGCCGCTCGTC
CCCAGGGAACTCCCCGTAAAGAAA
